>Addgene plasmid #156373 | pAB140j8 | addgene full sequence | sequence record 317797 | Addgene NGS Result
GGTATTATGTGGAGCCATCCGCAGTTCGAAAAATAAGTCGACCGGCTGCTAACAAAGCCCGCGGCCGCTG
AAGATCGATCTCGACGAGTGAGAGAAGATTTTCAGCCTGATACAGATTAAATCAGAACGCAGAAGCGGTC
TGATAAAACAGAATTTGCCTGGCGGCAGTAGCGCGGTGGTCCCACCTGACCCCATGCCGAACTCAGAAGT
GAAACGCCGTAGCGCCGATGGTAGTGTGGGGTCACCCCATGCGAGAGTAGGGAACTGCCAGGCATCAAAT
AAAACGAAAGGCTCAGTCGAAAGACTGGGCCTTTCGTTTTATCTGTTGTTTGTCGGTGAACGCTCTCCTG
AGTAGGACAAATCCGCCGGGAGCGGATTTGAACGTTGCGAAGCAACGGCCCGGAGGGTGGCGGGCAGGAC
GCCCGCCATAAACTGCCAGGCATCAAATTAAGCAGAAGGCCATCCTGACGGATGGCCTTTTTGCGTTTCT
ACAGAGCGTCAGACCCCTTAATAAGATGATCTTCTTGAGATCGTTTTGGTCTGCGCGTAATCTCTTGCTC
TGAAAACGAAAAAACCGCCTTGCAGGGCGGTTTTTCGAAGGTTCTCTGAGCTACCAACTCTTTGAACCGA
GGTAACTGGCTTGGAGGAGCGCAGTCACCAAAACTTGTCCTTTCAGTTTAGCCTTAACCGGCGCATGACT
TCAAGACTAACTCCTCTAAATCAATTACCAGTGGCTGCTGCCAGTGGTGCTTTTGCATGTCTTTCCGGGT
TGGACTCAAGACGATAGTTACCGGATAAGGCGCAGCGGTCGGACTGAACGGGGGGTTCGTGCATACAGTC
CAGCTTGGAGCGAACTGCCTACCCGGAACTGAGTGTCAGGCGTGGAATGAGACAAACGCGGCCATAACAG
CGGAATGACACCGGTAAACCGAAAGGCAGGAACAGGAGAGCGCACGAGGGAGCCGCCAGGGGGAAACGCC
TGGTATCTTTATAGTCCTGTCGGGTTTCGCCACCACTGATTTGAGCGTCAGATTTCGTGATGCTTGTCAG
GGGGGCGGAGCCTATGGAAAAACGGCTCAAGTCAGCGTAATGCTCTGCCAGTGTTACAACCAATTAACCA
ATTCTGATTAGAAAAACTCATCGAGCATCAAATGAAACTGCAATTTATTCATATCAGGATTATCAATACC
ATATTTTTGAAAAAGCCGTTTCTGTAATGAAGGAGAAAACTCACCGAGGCAGTTCCATAGGATGGCAAGA
TCCTGGTATCGGTCTGCGATTCCGACTCGTCCAACATCAATACAACCTATTAATTTCCCCTCGTCAAAAA
TAAGGTTATCAAGTGAGAAATCACCATGAGTGACGACTGAATCCGGTGAGAATGGCAAAAGCTTATGCAT
TTCTTTCCAGACTTGTTCAACAGGCCAGCCATTACGCTCGTCATCAAAATCACTCGCATCAACCAAACCG
TTATTCATTCGTGATTGCGCCTGAGCGAGACGAAATACGCGATCGCTGTTAAAAGGACAATTACAAACAG
GAATCGAATGCAACCGGCGCAGGAACACTGCCAGCGCATCAACAATATTTTCACCTGAATCAGGATATTC
TTCTAATACCTGGAATGCTGTTTTCCCGGGGATCGCAGTGGTGAGTAACCATGCATCATCAGGAGTACGG
ATAAAATGCTTGATGGTCGGAAGAGGCATAAATTCCGTCAGCCAGTTTAGTCTGACCATCTCATCTGTAA
CATCATTGGCAACGCTACCTTTGCCATGTTTCAGAAACAACTCTGGCGCATCGGGCTTCCCATACAATCG
ATAGATTGTCGCACCTGATTGCCCGACATTATCGCGAGCCCATTTATACCCATATAAATCAGCATCCATG
TTGGAATTTAATCGCGGCCTCGAGCAAGACGTTTCCCGTTGAATATGGCTCATAACACCCCTTGTATTAC
TGTTTATGTAAGCAGACAGTTTTATTGTTCATGATGATATATTTTTATCTTGTGCAATGTAACATCAGAG
ATTTTGAGACACAACGTGGCTTTCCATCAAAAAAATATTGACAACATAAAAAACTTTGTGTTATACTTGT
GGAATTGTGAGCGGATAACAATTCTATATCTGTTATTTTTTCCAACCACAGATCTATGGGCATTTTTAGT
ATTTTTGTAATCAGCACAGTTCATTATCAACCAAACAAAAAATTAAGTGGTTATAATGAATCGTTAATAA
GCAAAATTCATTATAACCAAATTAGCAAAGGTGAAGAACTGTTTACCGGCGTTGTGCCGATTCTGGTGGA
ACTGGATGGCGATGTGAACGGTCACAAATTCAGCGTGCGTGGTGAAGGTGAAGGCGATGCCACGATTGGC
AAACTGACGCTGAAATTTATCTGCACCACCGGCAAACTGCCGGTGCCGTGGCCGACGCTGGTGACCACCC
TGACCTATGGCGTTCAGTGTTTTAGTCGCTATCCGGATCACATGAAACGTCACGATTTCTTTAAATCTGC
AATGCCGGAAGGCTATGTGCAGGAACGTACGATTAGCTTTAAAGATGATGGCAAATATAAAACGCGCGCC
GTTGTGAAATTTGAAGGCGATACCCTGGTGAACCGCATTGAACTGAAAGGCACGGATTTTAAAGAAGATG
GCAATATCCTGGGCCATAAACTGGAATACAACTTTAATAGCCATAATGTTTATATTACGGCGGATAAACA
GAAAAATGGCATCAAAGCGAATTTTACCGTTCGCCATAACGTTGAAGATGGCAGTGTGCAGCTGGCAGAT
CATTATCAGCAGAATACCCCGATTGGTGATGGTCCGGTGCTGCTGCCGGATAATCATTATCTGAGCACGC
AGACCGTTCTGTCTAAAGATCCGAACGAAAAAGGCACGCGGGACCACATGGTTCTGCACGAATATGTGAA
TGCGGCA
Features (pLannotate 1.2.2; 10 found; start..end, strand, type, name):
     10..32      +  CDS            Strep-Tag II (fragment): peptide that binds Strep-Tactin®, an engineered form of streptavidin
     45..61      +  CDS            SET1 (fragment): solubility-enhancement tag derived from T7 phage gene 10B
    157..272     +  ncRNA          5S rRNA: Accession: RF00001 - 5S ribosomal RNA
    276..362     +  terminator     rrnB T1 terminator: Escherichia coli rrnB; transcription terminator T1 from the E. coli rrnB gene
    454..481     +  terminator     rrnB T2 terminator: transcription terminator T2 from the E. coli rrnB gene
    525..1070    +  rep_origin     p15A ori: Plasmids containing the medium-copy-number p15A origin of replication can be propagated in E. coli cells that contain a second plasmid with the ColE1 origin.
   1128..1943    -  CDS            KanR: aminoglycoside phosphotransferase; aph(3')-Ia; confers resistance to kanamycin in bacteria or G418 (Geneticin®) in eukaryotes
   2105..2121    +  protein_bind   lac operator: The lac repressor binds to the lac operator to inhibit transcription in E. coli. This inhibition can be relieved by adding lactose or isopropyl-β-D-thiogalactopyranoside (IPTG). lac repressor encoded by lacI
   2156..2212    +  CDS            ermC: LPRM_STAAU - Experimental evidence at protein level: Swiss-Prot protein existence level 1. This peptide is involved in the control mechanism of the synthesis of the erythromycin resistance protein. From Staphylococcus aureus.
   2261..6       +  CDS            Superfolder GFP (across the origin): Superfolder GFP is a basic (constitutively fluorescent) green fluorescent protein published in 2005, derived from Aequorea victoria. It is reported to be a very rapidly-maturing weak dimer.
