[The description below was written by a language model from this plasmid's Addgene catalogue record and pLannotate feature annotations shown in this document.]
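Description:
pAB140j8 is a small (about 2.9 kb) bacterial synthetic-biology plasmid built on a pACYC184-derived backbone and intended for use in E. coli. It replicates from the p15A origin, which is compatible with ColE1-type plasmids and so allows it to be co-maintained with other constructs. Selection is by kanamycin through an aph(3')-Ia (KanR) cassette, which is encoded on the opposite strand to the reporter. The catalogue entry lists the plasmid as high copy, whereas p15A is generally regarded as a medium-copy origin.

The payload is a synthetic ermCL-sfGFP reporter. A lac operator lies just upstream of the cassette, suggesting lac repressor/IPTG-responsive transcription, although the promoter itself is not annotated or named in the record. This is followed by the short ermC leader peptide ORF from Staphylococcus aureus and then superfolder GFP, whose coding sequence spans the numbering origin of the circular map. In the natural erm system, erythromycin-bound ribosomes stall while translating the leader peptide. This stalling rearranges the mRNA structure and exposes the downstream ribosome-binding site, so translation of the downstream gene is induced by the antibiotic. Here that logic makes sfGFP fluorescence dependent on erythromycin. Short matches to Strep-Tag II and SET1 immediately after sfGFP are annotated only as fragments and may be C-terminal tag or linker remnants. The cassette is closed by an rrnB-derived region containing 5S rRNA sequence and the T1 and T2 terminators.

The stated purpose is an erythromycin-dependent sfGFP reporter. The associated work concerns orthogonal translation and heterologous ribosome engineering in E. coli, which is consistent with a fluorescent readout of macrolide-ribosome interaction, though the record does not give the specific assay.
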