Addgene plasmid #156373: pAB140j8
Purpose: Erythromycin-dependent sfGFP reporter
Depositing lab: Ahmed Badran. Depositing organization: Broad Institute. Publication: Orthogonal translation enables heterologous ribosome engineering in E. coli. Kolber NS, Fattal R, Bratulic S, Carver GD, Badran AH. Nat Commun. 2021 Jan 26;12(1):599. doi: 10.1038/s41467-020-20759-z. PubMed 33500394.
Backbone
  Vector backbone: pACYC184
  Vector type: Synthetic Biology
Growth in bacteria
  Bacterial resistance: Kanamycin, 50 μg/mL
  Growth temperature: 37°C
  Growth strain: NEB Turbos
  Copy number: High Copy
Gene/Insert
  Gene/Insert name: ermCL-sfGFP
  Species: Synthetic
  Cloning method: Ligation Independent Cloning
Terms and licenses: Academic/Nonprofit Terms; Industry Terms: Not Available to Industry
How to cite: pAB140j8 was a gift from Ahmed Badran (Addgene plasmid # 156373 ; http://n2t.net/addgene:156373 ; RRID:Addgene_156373)
